>Addgene plasmid #61545 | TetO-FUW-Sox1 | addgene partial sequence | sequence record 102155 | LNCX 5'-AGCTCGTTTAGTGAACCGTCAGATC-3'
TTTTGACCTCCATAGAAGACACCGGGGACCGATCCAGCCTCCGCGGCCCCGAATTCGCCCTTCACCATGT
ACAGCATGATGATGGAGACCGACCTGCACTCGCCCGGCGGCGCCCAGGCGCCCACGAACCTCTCGGGCCC
GGCCGGGGCGGGCGGGGGCGGCG
