>Addgene plasmid #61545 | TetO-FUW-Sox1 | addgene partial sequence | sequence record 102219 | WPRE-R 5'-CATAGCGTAAAAGGAGCAACA-3'
TTTTGTAATCCAGCAGGTTGATTATCGATAAGCTTGATATCGAATTCGCCCTTCTAGATGTGCGTCAGGG
GCACCGTGCCGTTGACGCCCGCGCCCGCGCCCTGGTAGTGCTGTGGCAGCGAGTGCAGCCGGCTTTGGGC
CGCCGCAGCCGCTGCCGCCGCCGGGTCGCCACCCTCGCCGGCGGGCAGGTACATGCTGATCATCTCGCGC
AGGTCCCCGGGACACGGTGCCCGTGAGTGAGCCGGGGCCG
