[The description below was written by a language model from this plasmid's Addgene catalogue record.]
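Description:
TetO-FUW-Sox1 is a lentiviral mammalian expression plasmid built on the TetO-FUW backbone, carrying the mouse (M. musculus) Sox1 coding sequence as its payload. The insert is about 1.2 kb within a total construct of roughly 9.6 kb, and it was cloned into a single EcoRI site that is retained on both flanks, so the fragment can be excised with that one enzyme. Because the cloning is non-directional, insert orientation is something that depends on the particular clone. The plasmid is maintained in bacteria as a high-copy, ampicillin-selected construct and is propagated in a recombination-deficient strain, as is common for lentiviral vectors whose repeated LTR sequences can be unstable.

No feature table accompanies the record, so the promoter, LTRs, packaging signal and any post-transcriptional elements are not explicitly listed. The backbone name indicates a FUW-type lentiviral transfer vector in which expression is driven from a tetracycline operator-containing promoter. In such designs, transcription depends on a tetracycline-controlled transactivator supplied separately and on doxycycline, giving inducible and reversible transgene expression. The record does not list a mammalian selection marker or reporter. As a transfer vector it would be co-delivered with packaging and envelope plasmids to produce viral particles that integrate the Sox1 cassette into target cells.

The stated purpose is expression of Sox1, an SRY-box transcription factor associated with neural progenitor identity, in mammalian cells. The associated publication concerns direct lineage conversion of adult mouse liver cells and B lymphocytes into neural stem cells, consistent with use of this construct as one of the factors delivered in reprogramming experiments.
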