Addgene plasmid #61545: TetO-FUW-Sox1
Purpose: Expresses Sox1 in mammalian cells
Depositing lab: Rudolf Jaenisch. Depositing organization: Whitehead Institute for Biomedical Research. Publication: Direct Lineage Conversion of Adult Mouse Liver Cells and B Lymphocytes to Neural Stem Cells. Cassady JP, D'Alessio AC, Sarkar S, Dani VS, Fan ZP, Ganz K, Roessler R, Sur M, Young RA, Jaenisch R. Stem Cell Reports. 2014 Nov 6. pii: S2213-6711(14)00307-5. doi: 10.1016/j.stemcr.2014.10.001. PubMed 25454632.
Backbone
  Vector backbone: TetO-FUW
  Backbone size w/o insert (bp): 8376
  Total vector size (bp): 9567
  Vector type: Mammalian Expression, Lentiviral
Growth in bacteria
  Bacterial resistance: Ampicillin, 100 μg/mL
  Growth temperature: 37°C
  Growth strain: Stbl3
  Copy number: High Copy
Gene/Insert
  Gene/Insert name: Sox1
  Species: M. musculus (mouse)
  Insert size (bp): 1191
  Entrez Gene: Sox1 (a.k.a. BB176347, Sox-1)
  Cloning method: Restriction Enzyme; 5′ cloning site EcoRI (not destroyed); 3′ cloning site EcoRI (not destroyed)
  Sequencing primers: 5′ AAGACCACCGCACAGCAAGC; 3′ TTCCGCCGTGGCAATAGGGA
Terms and licenses: Academic/Nonprofit Terms; Industry Terms: Not Available to Industry
How to cite: TetO-FUW-Sox1 was a gift from Rudolf Jaenisch (Addgene plasmid # 61545 ; http://n2t.net/addgene:61545 ; RRID:Addgene_61545)
